Addgene plasmid #140293: pAc-­His-­zfKitlgb
Purpose: Express soluble His-tagged zebrafish Kitlgb in insect cells
Depositing lab: Petr Bartunek. Depositing organization: Institute of Molecular Genetics of the Czech Academy of Sciences. Publication: Zebrafish Kit ligands cooperate with erythropoietin to promote erythroid cell expansion. Oltova J, Svoboda O, Machonova O, Svatonova P, Traver D, Kolar M, Bartunek P. Blood Adv. 2020 Dec 8;4(23):5915-5924. doi: 10.1182/bloodadvances.2020001700. PubMed 33259600.
Backbone
  Vector backbone: pAcGP-67A
  Backbone size w/o insert (bp): 9748
  Total vector size (bp): 10472
  Vector type: Insect Expression
Growth in bacteria
  Bacterial resistance: Ampicillin, 100 μg/mL
  Growth temperature: 37°C
  Growth strain: DH5alpha
  Copy number: Low Copy
Gene/Insert
  Gene/Insert name: Kitlgb (alt names: Kit ligand b; SCFb; stem cell factor b)
  Species: D. rerio (zebrafish)
  Insert size (bp): 480
  Entrez Gene: kitlgb (a.k.a. kitlb)
  Tag / fusion protein: 6x His (N terminal on insert)
  Cloning method: Restriction Enzyme; 5′ cloning site BamHI (not destroyed); 3′ cloning site BamHI (not destroyed)
  Sequencing primers: 5′ CCGGATTATTCATACCGTCC
Terms and licenses: Academic/Nonprofit Terms; Industry Terms: Not Available to Industry
Depositor comments: Please note: Plasmid contains a V117I mutation in the insert. This mutation is not known to affect plasmid function.
How to cite: pAc-­His-­zfKitlgb was a gift from Petr Bartunek (Addgene plasmid # 140293 ; http://n2t.net/addgene:140293 ; RRID:Addgene_140293)
