[The description below was written by a language model from this plasmid's Addgene catalogue record and pLannotate feature annotations shown in this document.]
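Description:
pAc-His-zfKitlgb is a baculovirus transfer vector built on the pAcGP-67A backbone for producing a soluble, secreted form of zebrafish Kit ligand b (Kitlgb, also called stem cell factor b) in insect cells. In E. coli it is maintained through a ColE1/pMB1-type origin and selected with ampicillin via the β-lactamase gene. The catalogue lists it as low copy, although the annotation describes the origin as a high-copy type. The plasmid is about 10.5 kb. Much of that length is flanking sequence from Autographa californica nucleopolyhedrovirus (AcMNPV). On one side this includes the lef2/ORF603 recombination region and neighbouring viral ORFs. On the other it includes a polyhedrin coding fragment, the polyhedrin 3′ UTR and partial downstream viral genes. In vectors of this kind, these arms direct homologous recombination with baculoviral DNA in co-transfected insect cells, placing the expression cassette at the polyhedrin locus of a recombinant virus.

The expression cassette is driven by the strong, very late polyhedrin promoter. This is followed by a gp64 promoter fragment and the GP64 signal sequence, which routes the product into the secretory pathway. A 6xHis tag sits downstream of the signal peptide at the N terminus of the roughly 480 bp Kitlgb insert, which was cloned into BamHI sites at both ends. The insert itself is not annotated in the feature table, but it would lie after the His tag. The secreted ligand can therefore be purified by metal-affinity chromatography. The depositor notes a V117I substitution in the insert that is not known to affect function. Small fragments of TcR, lacI, lacZα, rop and bom, together with a lac promoter/operator, appear to be backbone remnants. The associated publication concerns Kit ligands cooperating with erythropoietin in erythroid cell expansion.
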