Features (pLannotate 1.2.2; 27 found; start..end, strand, type, name):
     76..579     +  CDS            PTP: PTP_NPVAC - Experimental evidence at protein level: Swiss-Prot protein existence level 1. Plays a role in the regulation and processing of late viral mRNAs by displaying RNA 5'-triphosphatase and diphosphatase activities. From Autographa californica nuclear polyhedrosis virus (AcMNPV).
    617..1600    -  CDS            Y002_NPVAC: Protein predicted: Swiss-Prot protein existence level 4. From Autographa californica nuclear polyhedrosis virus (AcMNPV).
   1660..1818    -  CDS            CTL: CXOL_NPVAC - Also known as CTX. Protein inferred from homology: Swiss-Prot protein existence level 3. From Autographa californica nuclear polyhedrosis virus (AcMNPV).
   1871..2323    -  CDS            Y004_NPVAC: Protein predicted: Swiss-Prot protein existence level 4. From Autographa californica nuclear polyhedrosis virus (AcMNPV).
   2352..2678    +  CDS            Y005_NPVAC: Protein predicted: Swiss-Prot protein existence level 4. From Autographa californica nuclear polyhedrosis virus (AcMNPV).
   2662..3291    +  CDS            LEF-2: LEF2_NPVAC - Experimental evidence at protein level: Swiss-Prot protein existence level 1. Plays an essential role in viral DNA replication. Does not seem to participate in the initiation step but is rather important for the amplification of DNA. Also required for expression from the vp39 and polh promoters. From Autographa californica nuclear polyhedrosis virus (AcMNPV).
   3170..3997    +  misc_recomb    baculovirus recombination region (lef2/ORF603): contains ORF603 and part of lef2
   4001..4092    +  promoter       polyhedrin promoter: polh from Autographa californica; promoter for the baculovirus polyhedrin gene
   4135..4188    +  promoter       gp64 promoter (fragment): Autographa californica gp64; promoter for the baculovirus gp64 glycoprotein gene
   4189..4248    +  sig_peptide    GP64 signal sequence: signal sequence from the baculovirus envelope glycoprotein GP64; Autographa californica gp64
   4294..4311    +  CDS            6xHis: 6xHis affinity tag
   4794..4987    -  CDS            TcR (fragment): tetracycline efflux protein; tet; confers resistance to tetracycline
   5015..5578    +  CDS            PH (fragment): PYHD_NPVAC - Also known as P29, POLH. Experimental evidence at protein level: Swiss-Prot protein existence level 1. Major component of the virus occlusion bodies which are large proteinaceous structures termed polyhedra. These structures serve as the protective package for the virus particles outside the infected host and allow natural transmission of virus between insect hosts, assisting persistence in the environment. Forms the paracrystalline lattice of polyhedra and interacts with enveloped virions as well as other accessory molecules and structures to form a mature viral occlusion body. F
   5582..5954    +  3'UTR          polyhedrin 3' UTR: 3' UTR from the Autographa californica nucleopolyhedrovirus polyhedrin gene (Suzuki et al., 2006)
   6634..6651    -  CDS            9xHis (fragment): 9xHis affinity tag
   6948..7235    -  CDS            P61 (fragment): P78_NPVAC - Experimental evidence at protein level: Swiss-Prot protein existence level 1. Plays a role in the transport of the nucleocapsids from the cytoplasm toward the host nucleus together with the host actin- polymerizing Arp2/3 complex. From Autographa californica nuclear polyhedrosis virus (AcMNPV).
   7234..7854    +  CDS            PK1 (fragment): PK1_NPVAC - Also known as PK-1. Experimental evidence at transcript level: Swiss-Prot protein existence level 2. Serine/threonine protein kinase that plays a role in viral propagation by phosphorylating various viral and cellular substrates including the viral p6.9 protein or host histone H1. Participates in nucleocapsid assembly and polyhedra formation. From Autographa californica nuclear polyhedrosis virus (AcMNPV).
   7891..7907    -  protein_bind   lac operator: The lac repressor binds to the lac operator to inhibit transcription in E. coli. This inhibition can be relieved by adding lactose or isopropyl-β-D-thiogalactopyranoside (IPTG). lac repressor encoded by lacI
   7915..7945    -  promoter       lac promoter: promoter for the E. coli lac operon
   7960..7981    -  protein_bind   CAP binding site: CAP binding activates transcription in the presence of cAMP. E. coli catabolite activator protein
   7994..8086    -  CDS            lacI (fragment): lac repressor; lacI; The lac repressor binds to the lac operator to inhibit transcription in E. coli. This inhibition can be relieved by adding lactose or isopropyl-β-D-thiogalactopyranoside (IPTG).
   8269..8857    -  rep_origin     ori: high-copy-number ColE1/pMB1/pBR322/pUC origin of replication
   9028..9888    -  CDS            AmpR: β-lactamase; bla; confers resistance to ampicillin, carbenicillin, and related antibiotics
   9889..9993    -  promoter       AmpR promoter: bla
  10088..10123   +  CDS            rop (fragment): Rop protein, which maintains plasmids at low copy number; rop
  10225..10324   +  misc_feature   bom (fragment): basis of mobility region from pBR322
  10330..10484   -  CDS            lacZα (fragment): LacZα fragment of β-galactosidase; lacZ fragment
>Addgene plasmid #140293 | pAc-­His-­zfKitlgb | addgene full sequence | sequence record 305088 | Addgene NGS Result
AAGCTTGGCTCGTAAAGCGAGTTGAAGGATCATATTTAGTTGCGTTTATGAGATAAGATTGAAAGCACGT
GTAAAATGTTTCCCGCGCGTTGGCACAACTATTTACAATGCGGCCAAGTTATAAAAGATTCTAATCTGAT
ATGTTTTAAAACACCTTTGCGGCCCGAGTTGTTTGCGTACGTGACTAGCGAAGAAGATATGTGGACCGCA
GAACAGATAGTAAAACAAAACCCTAGTATTGGAGCAATAATCGATTTAACCAACACGTCTAAATATTATG
ATGGTGTGCATTTTTTGCGGGCGGGCCTGTTATACAAAAAAATTCAAGTACCTGGCCAGACTTTGCCGCC
TGAAAGCATAGTTCAAGAATTTATTGACACGGTAAAAGAATTTACAGAAAAGTGTCCCGGCATGTTGGTG
GGCGTGCACTGCACACACGGTATTAATCGCACCGGTTACATGGTGTGCAGATATTTAATGCACACCCTGG
GTATTGCGCCGCAGGAAGCCATAGATAGATTCGAAAAAGCCAGAGGTCACAAAATTGAAAGACAAAATTA
CGTTCAAGATTTATTAATTTAATTAATATTATTTGCATTCTTTAACAAATACTTTATCCTATTTTCAAAT
TGTTGCGCTTCTTCCAGCGAACCAAAACTATGCTTCGCTTGCTCCGTTTAGCTTGTAGCCGATCAGTGGC
GTTGTTCCAATCGACGGTAGGATTAGGCCGGATATTCTCCACCACAATGTTGGCAACGTTGATGTTACGT
TTATGCTTTTGGTTTTCCACGTACGTCTTTTGGCCGGTAATAGCCGTAAACGTAGTGCCGTCGCGCGTCA
CGCACAACACCGGATGTTTGCGCTTGTCCGCGGGGTATTGAACCGCGCGATCCGACAAATCCACCACTTT
GGCAACTAAATCGGTGACCTGCGCGTCTTTTTTCTGCATTATTTCGTCTTTCTTTTGCATGGTTTCCTGG
AAGCCGGTGTACATGCGGTTTAGATCAGTCATGACGCGCGTGACCTGCAAATCTTTGGCCTCGATCTGCT
TGTCCTTGATGGCAACGATGCGTTCAATAAACTCTTGTTTTTTAACAAGTTCCTCGGTTTTTTGCGCCAC
CACCGCTTGCAGCGCGTTTGTGTGCTCGGTGAATGTCGCAATCAGCTTAGTCACCAACTGTTTGCTCTCC
TCCTCCCGTTGTTTGATCGCGGGATCGTACTTGCCGGTGCAGAGCACTTGAGGAATTACTTCTTCTAAAA
GCCATTCTTGTAATTCTATGGCGTAAGGCAATTTGGACTTCATAATCAGCTGAATCACGCCGGATTTAGT
AATGAGCACTGTATGCGGCTGCAAATACAGCGGGTCGCCCCTTTTCACGACGCTGTTAGAGGTAGGGCCC
CCATTTTGGATGGTCTGCTCAAATAACGATTTGTATTTATTGTCTACATGAACACGTATAGCTTTATCAC
AAACTGTATATTTTAAACTGTTAGCGACGTCCTTGGCCACGAACCGGACCTGTTGGTCGCGCTCTAGCAC
GTACCGCAGGTTGAACGTATCTTCTCCAAATTTAAATTCTCCAATTTTAACGCGAGCCATTTTGATACAC
GTGTGTCGATTTTGCAACAACTATTGTTTTTTAACGCAAACTAAACTTATTGTGGTAAGCAATAATTAAA
TATGGGGGAACATGCGCCGCTACAACACTCGTCGTTATGAACGCAGACGGCGCCGGTCTCGGCGCAAGCG
GCTAAAACGTGTTGCGCGTTCAACGCGGCAAACATCGCAAAAGCCAATAGTACAGTTTTGATTTGCATAT
TAACGGCGATTTTTTAAATTATCTTATTTAATAAATAGTTATGACGCCTACAACTCCCCGCCCGCGTTGA
CTCGCTGCACCTCGAGCAGTTCGTTGACGCCTTCCTCCGTGTGGCCGAACACGTCGAGCGGGTGGTCGAT
GACCAGCGGCGTGCCGCACGCGACGCACAAGTATCTGTACACCGAATGATCGTCGGGCGAAGGCACGTCG
GCCTCCAAGTGGCAATATTGGCAAATTCGAAAATATATACAGTTGGGTTGTTTGCGCATATCTATCGTGG
CGTTGGGCATGTACGTCCGAACGTTGATTTGCATGCAAGCCGAAATTAAATCATTGCGATTAGTGCGATT
AAAACGTTGTACATCCTCGCTTTTAATCATGCCGTCGATTAAATCGCGCAATCGAGTCAAGTGATCAAAG
TGTGGAATAATGTTTTCTTTGTATTCCCGAGTCAAGCGCAGCGCGTATTTTAACAAACTAGCCATCTTGT
AAGTTAGTTTCATTTAATGCAACTTTATCCAATAATATATTATGTATCGCACGTCAAGAATTAACAATGC
GCCCGTTGTCGCATCTCAACACGACTATGATAGAGATCAAATAAAGCGCGAATTAAATAGCTTGCGACGC
AACGTGCACGATCTGTGCACGCGTTCCGGCACGAGCTTTGATTGTAATAAGTTTTTACGAAGCGATGACA
TGACCCCCGTAGTGACAACGATCACGCCCAAAAGAACTGCCGACTACAAAATTACCGAGTATGTCGGTGA
CGTTAAAACTATTAAGCCATCCAATCGACCGTTAGTCGAATCAGGACCGCTGGTGCGAGAAGCCGCGAAG
TATGGCGAATGCATCGTATAACGTGTGGAGTCCGCTCATTAGAGCGTCATGTTTAGACAAGAAAGCTACA
TATTTAATTGATCCCGATGATTTTATTGATAAATTGACCCTAACTCCATACACGGTATTCTACAATGGCG
GGGTTTTGGTCAAAATTTCCGGACTGCGATTGTACATGCTGTTAACGGCTCCGCCCACTATTAATGAAAT
TAAAAATTCCAATTTTAAAAAACGCAGCAAGAGAAACATTTGTATGAAAGAATGCGTAGAAGGAAAGAAA
AATGTCGTCGACATGCTGAACAACAAGATTAATATGCCTCCGTGTATAAAAAAAATATTGAACGATTTGA
AAGAAAACAATGTACCGCGCGGCGGTATGTACAGGAAGAGGTTTATACTAAACTGTTACATTGCAAACGT
GGTTTCGTGTGCCAAGTGTGAAAACCGATGTTTAATCAAGGCTCTGACGCATTTCTACAACCACGACTCC
AAGTGTGTGGGTGAAGTCATGCATCTTTTAATCAAATCCCAAGATGTGTATAAACCACCAAACTGCCAAA
AAATGAAAACTGTCGACAAGCTCTGTCCGTTTGCTGGCAACTGCAAGGGTCTCAATCCTATTTGTAATTA
TTGAATAATAAAACAATTATAAATGTCAAATTTGTTTTTTATTAACGATACAAACCAAACGCAACAAGAA
CATTTGTAGTATTATCTATAATTGAAAACGCGTAGTTATAATCGCTGAGGTAATATTTAAAATCATTTTC
AAATGATTCACAGTTAATTTGCGACAATATAATTTTATTTTCACATAAACTAGACGCCTTGTCGTCTTCT
TCTTCGTATTCCTTCTCTTTTTCATTTTTCTCCTCATAAAAATTAACATAGTTATTATCGTATCCATATA
TGTATCTATCGTATAGAGTAAATTTTTTGTTGTCATAAATATATATGTCTTTTTTAATGGGGTGTATAGT
ACCGCTGCGCATAGTTTTTCTGTAATTTACAACAGTGCTATTTTCTGGTAGTTCTTCGGAGTGTGTTGCT
TTAATTATTAAATTTATATAATCAATGAATTTGGGATCGTCGGTTTTGTACAATATGTTGCCGGCATAGT
ACGCAGCTTCTTCTAGTTCAATTACACCATTTTTTAGCAGCACCGGATTAACATAACTTTCCAAAATGTT
GTACGAACCGTTAAACAAAAACAGTTCACCTCCCTTTTCTATACTATTGTCTGCGAGCAGTTGTTTGTTG
TTAAAAATAACAGCCATTGTAATGAGACGCACAAACTAATATCACAAACTGGAAATGTCTATCAATATAT
AGTTGCTGATATCATGGAGATAATTAAAATGATAACCATCTCGCAAATAAATAAGTATTTTACTGTTTTC
GTAACAGTTTTGTAATAAAAAAACCTATAAATATTCCGGATTATTCATACCGTCCCACCATCGGGCGCGG
ATCTATGCTACTAGTAAATCAGTCACACCAAGGCTTCAATAAGGAACACACAAGCAAGATGGTAAGCGCT
ATTGTTTTATATGTGCTTTTGGCGGCGGCGGCGCATTCTGCCTTTGCGGCGGATCTTGGATCCCGGGCCA
TGGGAATTCTACATATGGCTAGCCACCATCACCATCACCATGGTGGATCCGGGAGCCCTTTAACAGATGA
TGTGGCCACGTTAGATACCCTGAGTGAGAATATTCCCAGTGACTACAGAATACCCATCAAGTTCATCACA
AAGGATGTGGGTGGAGCTTGCTGGCTGCATTTGAACCTGTATCCAGTCGAGAGCAGTTTAAAAAAATTGG
CCATCAAGTTTGGCAACCAGTCCACCAATAAGGCCAACATCACCATTTTCATAACAATGCTGCAGGATTT
TCGTTTCACTCTGAACAGTGACGACCTGGAGGACAGAATGCAAGCCTTCAAGTGCCACTACAGAAGGGAA
AAGTGGCCGACTAGGCGCTTCTTTAGCTATGTTAAATCCGTTCTTACAGTGGCCGGCTCCACATATGGTG
ATATTCCTCCATGCACACCTCCTCCTTGCCAGACCCTCGCAGCTCCTCCTTTCACACCAGGTCAAAGCAG
ACAGCAGAATGGCATGAACTCTGCGGTTCATTAAGGATCCACAGGACGGGTGTGGTCGCCATGATCGCGT
AGTCGATAGTGGCTCCAAGTAGCGAAGCGAGCAGGACTGGGCGGCGGCCAAAGCGGTCGGACAGTGCTCC
GAGAACGGGTGCGCATAGAAATTGCATCAACGCATATAGCGCTAGCAGCACGCCATAGTGACTGGCGATG
CTGTCGGAATGGACGATGAATTCCGGAGCGGCCGCTGCAGATCTGATCCTTTCCTGGGACCCGGCAAGAA
CCAAAAACTCACTCTCTTCAAGGAAATCCGTAATGTTAAACCCGACACGATGAAGCTTGTCGTTGGATGG
AAAGGAAAAGAGTTCTACAGGGAAACTTGGACCCGCTTCATGGAAGACAGCTTCCCCATTGTTAACGACC
AAGAAGTGATGGATGTTTTCCTTGTTGTCAACATGCGTCCCACTAGACCCAACCGTTGTTACAAATTCCT
GGCCCAACACGCTCTGCGTTGCGACCCCGACTATGTACCTCATGACGTGATTAGGATCGTCGAGCCTTCA
TGGGTGGGCAGCAACAACGAGTACCGCATCAGCCTGGCTAAGAAGGGCGGCGGCTGCCCAATAATGAACC
TTCACTCTGAGTACACCAACTCGTTCGAACAGTTCATCGATCGTGTCATCTGGGAGAACTTCTACAAGCC
CATCGTTTACATCGGTACCGACTCTGCTGAAGAGGAGGAAATTCTCCTTGAAGTTTCCCTGGTGTTCAAA
GTAAAGGAGTTTGCACCAGACGCACCTCTGTTCACTGGTCCGGCGTATTAAAACACGATACATTGTTATT
AGTACATTTATTAAGCGCTAGATTCTGTGCGTTGTTGATTTACAGACAATTGTTGTACGTATTTTAATAA
TTCATTAAATTTATAATCTTTAGGGTGGTATGTTAGAGCGAAAATCAAATGATTTTCAGCGTCTTTATAT
CTGAATTTAAATATTAAATCCTCAATAGATTTGTAAAATAGGTTTCGATTAGTTTCAAACAAGGGTTGTT
TTTCCGAACCGATGGCTGGACTATCTAATGGATTTTCGCTCAACGCCACAAAACTTGCCAAATCTTGTAG
CAGCAATCTAGCTTTGTCGATATTCGTTTGTGTTTTGTTTTGTAATAAAGGTTCGACGTCGTTCAAAATA
TTATGCGCTTTTGTATTTCTTTCATCACTGTCGTTAGTGTACAATTGACTCGACGTAAACACGTTAAATA
AAGCTTGGACATATTTAACATCGGGCGTGTTAGCTTTATTAGGCCGATTATCGTCGTCGTCCCAACCCTC
GTCGTTAGAAGTTGCTTCCGAAGACGATTTTGCCATAGCCACACGACGCCTATTAATTGTGTCGGCTAAC
ACGTCCGCGATCAAATTTGTAGTTGAGCTTTTTGGAATTATTTCTGATTGCGGGCGTTTTTGGGCGGGTT
TCAATCTAACTGTGCCCGATTTTAATTCAGACAACACGTTAGAAAGCGATGGTGCAGGCGGTGGTAACAT
TTCAGACGGCAAATCTACTAATGGCGGCGGTGGTGGAGCTGATGATAAATCTACCATCGGTGGAGGCGCA
GGCGGGGCTGGCGGCGGAGGCGGAGGCGGAGGTGGTGGCGGTGATGCAGACGGCGGTTTAGGCTCAAATG
TCTCTTTAGGCAACACAGTCGGCACCTCAACTATTGTACTGGTTTCGGGCGCCGTTTTTGGTTTGACCGG
TCTGAGACGAGTGCGATTTTTTTCGTTTCTAATAGCTTCCAACAATTGTTGTCTGTCGTCTAAAGGTGCA
GCGGGTTGAGGTTCCGTCGGCATTGGTGGAGCGGGCGGCAATTCAGACATCGATGGTGGTGGTGGTGGTG
GAGGCGCTGGAATGTTAGGCACGGGAGAAGGTGGTGGCGGCGGTGCCGCCGGTATAATTTGTTCTGGTTT
AGTTTGTTCGCGCACGATTGTGGGCACCGGCGCAGGCGCCGCTGGCTGCACAACGGAAGGTCGTCTGCTT
CGAGGCAGCGCTTGGGGTGGTGGCAATTCAATATTATAATTGGAATACAAATCGTAAAAATCTGCTATAA
GCATTGTAATTTCGCTATCGTTTACCGTGCCGATATTTAACAACCGCTCAATGTAAGCAATTGTATTGTA
AAGAGATTGTCTCAAGCTCGCACGCCGATAACAAGCCTTTTCATTTTTACTACAGCATTGTAGTGGCGAG
ACACTTCGCTGTCGTCGACGTACATGTATGCTTTGTTGTCAAAAACGTCGTTGGCAAGCTTTAAAATATT
TAAAAGAACATCTCTGTTCAGCACCACTGTGTTGTCGTAAATGTTGTTTTTGATAATTTGCGCTTCCGCA
GTATCGACACGTTCAAAAAATTGATGCGCATCAATTTTGTTGTTCCTATTATTGAATAAATAAGATTGTA
CAGATTCATATCTACGATTCGTCATGGCCACCACAAATGCTACGCTGCAAACGCTGGTACAATTTTACGA
AAACTGCAAAAACGTCAAAACTCGGTATAAAATAATCAACGGGCGCTTTGGCAAAATATCTATTTTATCG
CACAAGCCCACTAGCAAATTGTATTTGCAGAAAACAATTTCGGCGCACAATTTTAACGCTGACGAAATAA
AAGTTCACCAGTTAATGAGCGACCACCCAAATTTTATAAAAATCTATTTTAATCACGGTTCCATCAACAA
CCAAGTGATCGTGATGGACTACATTGACTGTCCCGATTTATTTGAAACACTACAAATTAAAGGCGAGCTT
TCGTACCAACTTGTTAGCAATATTATTAGACAGCTGTGTGAAGCGCTCAACGATTTGCACAAGCACAATT
TCATACACAACGACATAAAACTCGAAAATGTCTTATATTTCGAAGCACTTGATCGCGTGTATGTTTGCGA
TTACGGATTGTGCAAACACGAAAACTCACTTAGCGTGCACGACGGCACGTTGGAGTATTTTAGTCCGGAA
AAAATTCGACACCACAACTATGCACGTTCGTTTGACTGGTACGCCGTCGGCGTGTTAACATACAAGTTGC
TAACCGGCGGCCAATTCGTAATCATGGTCATAGCTGTTTCCTGTGTGAAATTGTTATCCGCTCACAATTC
CACACAACATACGAGCCGGAAGCATAAAGTGTAAAGCCTGGGGTGCCTAATGAGTGAGCTAACTCACATT
AATTGCGTTGCGCTCACTGCCCGCTTTCCAGTCGGGAAACCTGTCGTGCCAGCTGCATTAATGAATCGGC
CAACGCGCGGGGAGAGGCGGTTTGCGTATTGGGCGCTCTTCCGCTTCCTCGCTCACTGACTCGCTGCGCT
CGGTCGTTCGGCTGCGGCGAGCGGTATCAGCTCACTCAAAGGCGGTAATACGGTTATCCACAGAATCAGG
GGATAACGCAGGAAAGAACATGTGAGCAAAAGGCCAGCAAAAGGCCAGGAACCGTAAAAAGGCCGCGTTG
CTGGCGTTTTTCCATAGGCTCCGCCCCCCTGACGAGCATCACAAAAATCGACGCTCAAGTCAGAGGTGGC
GAAACCCGACAGGACTATAAAGATACCAGGCGTTTCCCCCTGGAAGCTCCCTCGTGCGCTCTCCTGTTCC
GACCCTGCCGCTTACCGGATACCTGTCCGCCTTTCTCCCTTCGGGAAGCGTGGCGCTTTCTCATAGCTCA
CGCTGTAGGTATCTCAGTTCGGTGTAGGTCGTTCGCTCCAAGCTGGGCTGTGTGCACGAACCCCCCGTTC
AGCCCGACCGCTGCGCCTTATCCGGTAACTATCGTCTTGAGTCCAACCCGGTAAGACACGACTTATCGCC
ACTGGCAGCAGCCACTGGTAACAGGATTAGCAGAGCGAGGTATGTAGGCGGTGCTACAGAGTTCTTGAAG
TGGTGGCCTAACTACGGCTACACTAGAAGAACAGTATTTGGTATCTGCGCTCTGCTGAAGCCAGTTACCT
TCGGAAAAAGAGTTGGTAGCTCTTGATCCGGCAAACAAACCACCGCTGGTAGCGGTGGTTTTTTTGTTTG
CAAGCAGCAGATTACGCGCAGAAAAAAAGGATCTCAAGAAGATCCTTTGATCTTTTCTACGGGGTCTGAC
GCTCAGTGGAACGAAAACTCACGTTAAGGGATTTTGGTCATGAGATTATCAAAAAGGATCTTCACCTAGA
TCCTTTTAAATTAAAAATGAAGTTTTAAATCAATCTAAAGTATATATGAGTAAACTTGGTCTGACAGTTA
CCAATGCTTAATCAGTGAGGCACCTATCTCAGCGATCTGTCTATTTCGTTCATCCATAGTTGCCTGACTC
CCCGTCGTGTAGATAACTACGATACGGGAGGGCTTACCATCTGGCCCCAGTGCTGCAATGATACCGCGAG
ACCCACGCTCACCGGCTCCAGATTTATCAGCAATAAACCAGCCAGCCGGAAGGGCCGAGCGCAGAAGTGG
TCCTGCAACTTTATCCGCCTCCATCCAGTCTATTAATTGTTGCCGGGAAGCTAGAGTAAGTAGTTCGCCA
GTTAATAGTTTGCGCAACGTTGTTGCCATTGCTACAGGCATCGTGGTGTCACGCTCGTCGTTTGGTATGG
CTTCATTCAGCTCCGGTTCCCAACGATCAAGGCGAGTTACATGATCCCCCATGTTGTGCAAAAAAGCGGT
TAGCTCCTTCGGTCCTCCGATCGTTGTCAGAAGTAAGTTGGCCGCAGTGTTATCACTCATGGTTATGGCA
GCACTGCATAATTCTCTTACTGTCATGCCATCCGTAAGATGCTTTTCTGTGACTGGTGAGTACTCAACCA
AGTCATTCTGAGAATAGTGTATGCGGCGACCGAGTTGCTCTTGCCCGGCGTCAATACGGGATAATACCGC
GCCACATAGCAGAACTTTAAAAGTGCTCATCATTGGAAAACGTTCTTCGGGGCGAAAACTCTCAAGGATC
TTACCGCTGTTGAGATCCAGTTCGATGTAACCCACTCGTGCACCCAACTGATCTTCAGCATCTTTTACTT
TCACCAGCGTTTCTGGGTGAGCAAAAACAGGAAGGCAAAATGCCGCAAAAAAGGGAATAAGGGCGACACG
GAAATGTTGAATACTCATACTCTTCCTTTTTCAATATTATTGAAGCATTTATCAGGGTTATTGTCTCATG
AGCGGATACATATTTGAATGTATTTAGAAAAATAAACAAATAGGGGTTCCGCGCACATTTCCCCGAAAAG
TGCCACCTGACGTCTAAGAAACCATTATTATCATGACATTAACCTATAAAAATAGGCGTATCACGAGGCC
CTTTCGTCTCGCGCGTTTCGGTGATGACGGTGAAAACCTCTGACACATGCAGCTCCCGGAGACGGTCACA
GCTTGTCTGTAAGCGGATGCCGGGAGCAGACAAGCCCGTCAGGGCGCGTCAGCGGGTGTTGGCGGGTGTC
GGGGCTGGCTTAACTATGCGGCATCAGAGCAGATTGTACTGAGAGTGCACCATATGCGGTGTGAAATACC
GCACAGATGCGTAAGGAGAAAATACCGCATCAGGCGCCATTCGCCATTCAGGCTGCGCAACTGTTGGGAA
GGGCGATCGGTGCGGGCCTCTTCGCTATTACGCCAGCTGGCGAAAGGGGGATGTGCTGCAAGGCGATTAA
GTTGGGTAACGCCAGGGTTTTCCCAGTCACGACGTTGTAAAACGACGGCCAGTGCC
